>Addgene plasmid #146277 | pCRII-TOPO-DrSmg1_F | depositor full sequence | sequence record 288722 | Full Sequence
AGCGCCCAATACGCAAACCGCCTCTCCCCGCGCGTTGGCCGATTCATTAATGCAGCTGGCACGACAGGTT
TCCCGACTGGAAAGCGGGCAGTGAGCGCAACGCAATTAATGTGAGTTAGCTCACTCATTAGGCACCCCAG
GCTTTACACTTTATGCTTCCGGCTCGTATGTTGTGTGGAATTGTGAGCGGATAACAATTTCACACAGGAA
ACAGCTATGACCATGATTACGCCAAGCTATTTAGGTGACACTATAGAATACTCAAGCTATGCATCAAGCT
TGGTACCGAGCTCGGATCCACTAGTAACGGCCGCCAGTGTGCTGGAATTCGCCCTTTACAGGCATCAGGC
AAACCCAGAGGGCTCAGCAAACTGTTCAGTGCACAGCCCATCTCGCCCAAGACCAGTTTATATGCCGCCT
CCAAGATAGGGATGTTCTTCAGGCTTAGCACAGCATGATACACTCCATGTGCTGCCGCCATCACCTCTCT
CTCTGTGAAAGCGCAGCTCCAAAAGATGAGATTTTGGGGCCAACAACTTTTCCACAAAAGAAGCCGGAAG
TTTGGTGTTTATTTGGTCAACAACCAGTGTGAGCAGGGTGAGAACAGACAGGCTGTATTCGGGTCCGCAG
TTCTGGCAGCAGTTCAGCTGGTCTAGGCCGTATGAGATTACAGCATCAATCAGCTGGCCGCCCAAGTCTA
TGCTCACCAGCAGAACACACACACACTCATTTCCTGCTGTCAGCACCGCCTCAGAGAAGAACACCTGCTT
GGCTGTGGTGACGCAAGCCAAAACACGATTCAAAACATCAGTGACATATGCTTCTGTAATTGGAGGGCCT
CGGATTGGGTTAAACCGTTCTCCGATGCTGTGCACAACAGTGCTAAAAACTCTCAATAGGGCTGCCAATT
TAGGCAAGGACACAGTGGGAGGGGGAATGTCCTCATCTCCTGATTCTCCAGATACAACATGGCTCAGGTC
CTCAGCATATGCCTCCATATCTTCCAAAAACTGACCCAATAATGTGGTCGAGAAGGCCAAATCTGCAACC
CAAAATTGCTCCAAACTCTGCAACCAGCCAGATACTTGTTGAGTAAGAGAGTGCTTCTGTGTGTGATCTA
TATGCCAGCCTACCAAGATATCCACTGTGTCTCTGAAGTTGGTGCTGAAGATGTGTGGATAACAACGGGC
CACCAGTAAAATACACTTTACACTTTGGCACAATAGTTCCGGTGTGTCCAAGTTCTCCAATATAGACTGA
AGGTTGCTCATCACCAGCTGCATTACAGCTGAAAAGGCCTTCTTCTCCCCAGCTGTTTCAAGTGCTTTGT
GCACTGCCACAAGGTACAGAAGCTTCACCTCATCCTTTGTAGACACACTGAACTTGAGGAACATCCACTT
GAAGATCCTCTCAGCTTCATAACTGAGGGCGGCACAGAGCAATCCCAGACACCAAGCGGCCTCAGGGCGA
ATTCTGCAGATATCCATCACACTGGCGGCCGCTCGAGCATGCATCTAGAGGGCCCAATTCGCCCTATAGT
GAGTCGTATTACAATTCACTGGCCGTCGTTTTACAACGTCGTGACTGGGAAAACCCTGGCGTTACCCAAC
TTAATCGCCTTGCAGCACATCCCCCTTTCGCCAGCTGGCGTAATAGCGAAGAGGCCCGCACCGATCGCCC
TTCCCAACAGTTGCGCAGCCTGAATGGCGAATGG
[124 nt withheld, positions 1715-1838]
C
[91 nt withheld, positions 1840-1930]
A
[49 nt withheld, positions 1932-1980]
CCTTTGACGTTGGAGTCCACGTTCTTT
[37 nt withheld, positions 2008-2044]
ACCCTATCTCGGTCTATTCTTTTGATTTATAAGGGATTTTGCCGATTTCGGCCTATTGGTTAAAAAATGA
GCTGATTTAACAAAAATTTAACGCGAATTTTAACAAAATTCAGGGCGCAAGGGCTGCTAAAGGAAGCGGA
ACACGTAGAAAGCCAGTCCGCAGAAACGGTGCTGACCCCGGATGAATGTCAGCTACTGGGCTATCTGGAC
AAGGGAAAACGCAAGCGCAAAGAGAAAGCAGGTAGCTTGCAGTGGGCTTACATGGCGATAGCTAGACTGG
GCGGTTTTATGGACAGCAAGCGAACCGGAATTGCCAGCTGGGGCGCCCTCTGGTAAGGTTGGGAAGCCCT
GCAAAGTAAACTGGATGGCTTTCTTGCCGCCAAGGATCTGATGGCGCAGGGGATCAAGATCTGATCAAGA
GACAGGATGAGGATCGTTTCGCATGATTGAACAAGATGGATTGCACGCAGGTTCTCCGGCCGCTTGGGTG
GAGAGGCTATTCGGCTATGACTGGGCACAACAGACAATCGGCTGCTCTGATGCCGCCGTGTTCCGGCTGT
CAGCGCAGGGGCGCCCGGTTCTTTTTGTCAAGACCGACCTGTCCGGTGCCCTGAATGAACTGCAGGACGA
GGCAGCGCGGCTATCGTGGCTGGCCACGACGGGCGTTCCTTGCGCAGCTGTGCTCGACGTTGTCACTGAA
GCGGGAAGGGACTGGCTGCTATTGGGCGAAGTGCCGGGGCAGGATCTCCTGTCATCCCACCTTGCTCCTG
CCGAGAAAGTATCCATCATGGCTGATGCAATGCGGCGGCTGCATACGCTTGATCCGGCTACCTGCCCATT
CGACCACCAAGCGAAACATCGCATCGAGCGAGCACGTACTCGGATGGAAGCCGGTCTTGTCGATCAGGAT
GATCTGGACGAAGAGCATCAGGGGCTCGCGCCAGCCGAACTGTTCGCCAGGCTCAAGGCGCGCATGCCCG
ACGGCGAGGATCTCGTCGTGACCCATGGCGATGCCTGCTTGCCGAATATCATGGTGGAAAATGGCCGCTT
TTCTGGATTCATCGACTGTGGCCGGCTGGGTGTGGCGGACCGCTATCAGGACATAGCGTTGGCTACCCGT
GATATTGCTGAAGAGCTTGGCGGCGAATGGGCTGACCGCTTCCTCGTGCTTTACGGTATCGCCGCTCCCG
ATTCGCAGCGCATCGCCTTCTATCGCCTTCTTGACGAGTTCTTCTGAATTGAAAAAGGAAGAGTATGAGT
ATTCAACATTTCCGTGTCGCCCTTATTCCCTTTTTTGCGGCATTTTGCCTTCCTGTTTTTGCTCACCCAG
AAACGCTGGTGAAAGTAAAAGATGCTGAAGATCAGTTGGGTGCACGAGTGGGTTACATCGAACTGGATCT
CAACAGCGGTAAGATCCTTGAGAGTTTTCGCCCCGAAGAACGTTTTCCAATGATGAGCACTTTTAAAGTT
CTGCTATGTGGCGCGGTATTATCCCGTATTGACGCCGGGCAAGAGCAACTCGGTCGCCGCATACACTATT
CTCAGAATGACTTGGTTGAGTACTCACCAGTCACAGAAAAGCATCTTACGGATGGCATGACAGTAAGAGA
ATTATGCAGTGCTGCCATAACCATGAGTGATAACACTGCGGCCAACTTACTTCTGACAACGATCGGAGGA
CCGAAGGAGCTAACCGCTTTTTTGCACAACATGGGGGATCATGTAACTCGCCTTGATCGTTGGGAACCGG
AGCTGAATGAAGCCATACCAAACGACGAGCGTGACACCACGATGCCTGTAGCAATGGCAACAACGTTGCG
CAAACTATTAACTGGCGAACTACTTACTCTAGCTTCCCGGCAACAATTAATAGACTGGATGGAGGCGGAT
AAAGTTGCAGGACCACTTCTGCGCTCGGCCCTTCCGGCTGGCTGGTTTATTGCTGATAAATCTGGAGCCG
GTGAGCGTGGGTCTCGCGGTATCATTGCAGCACTGGGGCCAGATGGTAAGCCCTCCCGTATCGTAGTTAT
CTACACGACGGGGAGTCAGGCAACTATGGATGAACGAAATAGACAGATCGCTGAGATAGGTGCCTCACTG
ATTAAGCATTGGTAACTGTCAGACCAAGTTTACTCATATATACTTTAGATTGATTTAAAACTTCATTTTT
AATTTAAAAGGATCTAGGTGAAGATCCTTTTTGATAATCTCATGACCAAAATCCCTTAACGTGAGTTTTC
GTTCCACTGAGCGTCAGACCCCGTAGAAAAGATCAAAGGATCTTCTTGAGATCCTTTTTTTCTGCGCGTA
ATCTGCTGCTTGCAAACAAAAAAACCACCGCTACCAGCGGTGGTTTGTTTGCCGGATCAAGAGCTACCAA
CTCTTTTTCCGAAGGTAACTGGCTTCAGCAGAGCGCAGATACCAAATACTGTTCTTCTAGTGTAGCCGTA
GTTAGGCCACCACTTCAAGAACTCTGTAGCACCGCCTACATACCTCGCTCTGCTAATCCTGTTACCAGTG
GCTGCTGCCAGTGGCGATAAGTCGTGTCTTACCGGGTTGGACTCAAGACGATAGTTACCGGATAAGGCGC
AGCGGTCGGGCTGAACGGGGGGTTCGTGCACACAGCCCAGCTTGGAGCGAACGACCTACACCGAACTGAG
ATACCTACAGCGTGAGCTATGAGAAAGCGCCACGCTTCCCGAAGGGAGAAAGGCGGACAGGTATCCGGTA
AGCGGCAGGGTCGGAACAGGAGAGCGCACGAGGGAGCTTCCAGGGGGAAACGCCTGGTATCTTTATAGTC
CTGTCGGGTTTCGCCACCTCTGACTTGAGCGTCGATTTTTGTGATGCTCGTCAGGGGGGCGGAGCCTATG
GAAAAACGCCAGCAACGCGGCCTTTTTACGGTTCCTGGCCTTTTGCTGGCCTTTTGCTCACATGTTCTTT
CCTGCGTTATCCCCTGATTCTGTGGATAACCGTATTACCGCCTTTGAGTGAGCTGATACCGCTCGCCGCA
GCCGAACGACCGAGCGCAGCGAGTCAGTGAGCGAGGAAGCGGAAG
Features (pLannotate 1.2.2; 14 found; start..end, strand, type, name):
      2..94      +  CDS            lacI (fragment): lac repressor; lacI; The lac repressor binds to the lac operator to inhibit transcription in E. coli. This inhibition can be relieved by adding lactose or isopropyl-β-D-thiogalactopyranoside (IPTG).
    107..128     +  protein_bind   CAP binding site: CAP binding activates transcription in the presence of cAMP. E. coli catabolite activator protein
    143..173     +  promoter       lac promoter: promoter for the E. coli lac operon
    181..197     +  protein_bind   lac operator: The lac repressor binds to the lac operator to inhibit transcription in E. coli. This inhibition can be relieved by adding lactose or isopropyl-β-D-thiogalactopyranoside (IPTG). lac repressor encoded by lacI
    239..257     +  promoter       SP6 promoter: promoter for bacteriophage SP6 RNA polymerase
    486..1472    -  CDS            SMG1 (fragment): SMG1_HUMAN - Also known as ATX, KIAA0421, LIP. Experimental evidence at protein level: Swiss-Prot protein existence level 1. Serine/threonine protein kinase involved in both mRNA surveillance and genotoxic stress response pathways. Recognizes the substrate consensus sequence [ST]-Q. Plays a central role in nonsense- mediated decay (NMD) of mRNAs containing premature stop codons by phosphorylating UPF1/RENT1. Recruited by release factors to stalled ribosomes together with SMG8 and SMG9 (forming the SMG1C protein kinase complex), and UPF1 to form the transient SURF (SMG1-UPF1-eRF1-eRF3) complex.
   1533..1551    -  promoter       T7 promoter: promoter for bacteriophage T7 RNA polymerase
   1554..1711    +  CDS            lacZα (fragment): LacZα fragment of β-galactosidase; lacZ fragment
   1715..2143    +  rep_origin     f1 ori (sequence partly withheld): f1 bacteriophage origin of replication; arrow indicates direction of (+) strand synthesis
   2156..2455    +  CDS            tnpA (fragment): TN5P_ECOLX - Also known as tnp. Experimental evidence at protein level: Swiss-Prot protein existence level 1. Mediates transposition of transposon Tn5 by a 'cut and paste' mechanism. First, the monomeric transposase binds the 19 bp inverted DNA repeats flanking the transposon. Then, dimerization of the DNA- bound transposase creates a synaptic DNA complex. After nicking of the first DNA strand, excision of the transposon proceeds through a series of intermediates. The transposase then mediates the insertion of the transposon at a new site by strand transfer. The activity of the wild- type tran
   2487..3278    +  CDS            neo: KKA2_KLEPN - Also known as kan, nptII. Experimental evidence at protein level: Swiss-Prot protein existence level 1. Resistance to kanamycin, neomycin, paromomycin, ribostamycin, butirosin and gentamicin B. From Klebsiella pneumoniae.
   3282..3298    +  promoter       AmpR promoter (fragment): bla
   3299..4159    +  CDS            AmpR: β-lactamase; bla; confers resistance to ampicillin, carbenicillin, and related antibiotics
   4330..4918    +  rep_origin     ori: high-copy-number ColE1/pMB1/pBR322/pUC origin of replication
