[The description below was written by a language model from this plasmid's Addgene catalogue record and pLannotate feature annotations shown in this document.]
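Description:
pCRII-TOPO-DrSmg1_F is a 5,099-nt bacterial plasmid carrying a partial sequence of zebrafish (Danio rerio) smg1. This gene encodes the serine/threonine kinase that phosphorylates UPF1 and plays a central role in nonsense-mediated mRNA decay. The catalogue lists the backbone as unknown, but the name and the annotated features match a pCRII-TOPO-type PCR cloning vector. It replicates in E. coli from a ColE1/pUC-type origin and also has an f1 origin for single-stranded DNA production. It carries both a β-lactamase gene (ampicillin, the selection given in the record) and a neo/nptII kanamycin resistance gene, preceded by a residual Tn5 transposase fragment. The record lists the plasmid as low copy, although the annotated origin is described as high-copy.

The insert sits in the cloning site that interrupts lacZα, downstream of the lac promoter, operator and CAP binding site. It is flanked by opposing SP6 and T7 bacteriophage promoters. The annotation detects only a fragment of about 1 kb with similarity to SMG1. This fragment lies on the minus strand, in the same direction as the T7 promoter and antisense to the lac and SP6 promoters. The depositor notes that the sequence is based on parts of a genomic reference sequence, so this is a gene fragment rather than a full-length coding sequence.

The stated purpose is bacterial expression of DrSmg1, but no tags or dedicated expression elements are annotated. The flanking phage promoters would allow in vitro transcription of sense or antisense RNA from the fragment, though the record does not state such a use. The depositor sequence may be theoretical and has not necessarily been verified.
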