Addgene plasmid #146277: pCRII-TOPO-DrSmg1_F
Purpose: Bacterial Expression of DrSmg1
Depositing lab: Elisa Izaurralde. Depositing organization: Max Planck Institute for Developmental Biology. Publication: Nonsense-mediated mRNA decay effectors are essential for zebrafish embryonic development and survival. Wittkopp N, Huntzinger E, Weiler C, Saulière J, Schmidt S, Sonawane M, Izaurralde E. Mol Cell Biol. 2009 Jul . 29(13):3517-28. 10.1128/MCB.00177-09 PubMed 19414594.
Backbone
  Vector backbone: Unknown
  Vector type: Bacterial Expression
Growth in bacteria
  Bacterial resistance: Ampicillin, 100 μg/mL
  Growth temperature: 37°C
  Growth strain: DH5alpha
  Copy number: Low Copy
Gene/Insert
  Gene/Insert name: DrSmg1
  Species: D. rerio (zebrafish)
  Entrez Gene: smg1 (a.k.a. zgc:152973)
  Cloning method: Unknown
Terms and licenses: Academic/Nonprofit Terms; Industry Terms: Not Available to Industry
Depositor comments: Sequence based on parts of the sequence given by NCBI: NC_007114.5 Plasmids from this collection were made available to the research community and donated after the lab closed. Please note that the sequence provided by the depositing laboratory may be theoretical/predicted or based on Sanger sequencing results. There may be discrepancies between sequencing results obtained by Addgene and the depositor sequence. If an Addgene verified sequence is not available, please contact before placing your order to request that our lab fully sequence the plasmid.
How to cite: pCRII-TOPO-DrSmg1_F was a gift from Elisa Izaurralde (Addgene plasmid # 146277 ; http://n2t.net/addgene:146277 ; RRID:Addgene_146277)
